Addgene plasmid #142006: TFORF2275
Purpose: Lentiviral vector for overexpressing transcription factor ORFs with unique 24-bp barcodes. Barcodes facilitate identification of transcription factors in pooled screens.
Depositing lab: Feng Zhang. Depositing organization: Broad Institute. Publication: A transcription factor atlas of directed differentiation. Joung J, Ma S, Tay T, Geiger-Schuller KR, Kirchgatterer PC, Verdine VK, Guo B, Arias-Garcia MA, Allen WE, Singh A, Kuksenko O, Abudayyeh OO, Gootenberg JS, Fu Z, Macrae RK, Buenrostro JD, Regev A, Zhang F. Cell. 2023 Jan 5;186(1):209-229.e26. doi: 10.1016/j.cell.2022.11.026. PubMed 36608654.
Backbone
  Vector backbone: pLX_TRC317
  Backbone manufacturer: Broad Institute Genetic Perturbation Platform
  Backbone size w/o insert (bp): 8264
  Vector type: Mammalian Expression, Lentiviral
  Selectable markers: Puromycin
Growth in bacteria
  Bacterial resistance: Ampicillin, 100 μg/mL
  Growth temperature: 37°C
  Growth strain: NEB Stable
  Copy number: High Copy
Gene/Insert
  Gene/Insert name: SLC22A1
  Species: H. sapiens (human)
  Insert size (bp): 1766
  Entrez Gene: SLC22A1 (a.k.a. HOCT1, OCT1, oct1_cds)
  Promoter: EF1a
  Cloning method: Unknown
  Sequencing primers: 5′ GGGTGGAGACTGAAGTTAGGCCAG; 3′ CACATAGCGTAAAAGGAGCAACATAG
Terms and licenses: Academic/Nonprofit Terms; Industry Terms: Not Available to Industry
Depositor comments: NM_003057,ENST00000366963 . The transcription factor ORF portion of this plasmid was synthesized by Genewiz. Please test multiple small colonies in case of plasmid recombination. To make this collection available in a timely manner, a portion of this collection was not fully sequenced by Addgene. If an Addgene verified full plasmid sequence is not available, please contact us prior to placing an order to request the full sequence.
How to cite: TFORF2275 was a gift from Feng Zhang (Addgene plasmid # 142006 ; http://n2t.net/addgene:142006 ; RRID:Addgene_142006)
