[The description below was written by a language model from this plasmid's Addgene catalogue record and pLannotate feature annotations shown in this document.]
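Description:
TFORF2275 is a third-generation-style, self-inactivating lentiviral expression plasmid built on the pLX_TRC317 backbone and belonging to a barcoded library of ORF overexpression constructs designed for pooled screening. It is maintained in E. coli through a high-copy ColE1/pUC-type origin with ampicillin selection (AmpR), and it also carries an f1 origin and remnants of a lac/lacZα cloning region flanked by T7 and T3 promoters. Because of the repeated LTR sequences, the depositor warns that recombination can occur in bacteria, and a recombination-tolerant strain is listed for propagation.

The viral genome is driven by an RSV promoter fused to a truncated HIV-1 5' LTR, followed by the Ψ packaging signal with a partial gag fragment, the RRE for Rev-dependent nuclear export, and a cPPT/CTS element that aids nuclear import of the proviral DNA. It ends in a ΔU3 3' LTR, which inactivates LTR promoter activity after integration, followed by an SV40 polyadenylation signal. Within this unit, an SV40 early promoter expresses puromycin N-acetyltransferase for selection of transduced mammalian cells. A separate EF-1α promoter drives the human SLC22A1 ORF (also called OCT1), with a WPRE downstream to enhance transcript stability and expression. The annotated protein is an organic cation transporter rather than a classical transcription factor, even though the construct sits in a transcription factor ORF collection.

According to the record, each library member carries a unique 24-bp barcode so that ORFs can be identified in pooled screens. The barcode is not annotated in the feature table, though a short U6-derived fragment lies between the ORF and the WPRE.
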