Features (pLannotate 1.2.2; 31 found; start..end, strand, type, name):
      5..231     +  promoter       RSV promoter: Rous sarcoma virus enhancer/promoter
    232..412     +  LTR            5' LTR (truncated): truncated 5' long terminal repeat (LTR) from HIV-1
    459..584     +  misc_feature   HIV-1 Ψ: packaging signal of human immunodeficiency virus type 1
    568..931     +  CDS            HIV-1 gag (fragment): gag protein from human immunodeficiency virus 1; gag
   1077..1310    +  misc_feature   RRE: The Rev response element (RRE) of HIV-1 allows for Rev-dependent mRNA export from the nucleus to the cytoplasm.
   1687..1713    +  CDS            Rev (fragment): human immunodeficiency virus 1 (HIV-1) Rev protein; rev; enhances nuclear export of unspliced and incompletely spliced viral mRNAs
   1720..1743    +  promoter       SV40 promoter (fragment): SV40 early promoter
   1744..1815    +  promoter       SV40 promoter (fragment): SV40 enhancer and early promoter
   1839..1974    +  rep_origin     SV40 ori: SV40 origin of replication
   2020..2616    +  CDS            PuroR (fragment): puromycin N-acetyltransferase; pac from Streptomyces; confers resistance to puromycin
   2665..2782    +  misc_feature   cPPT/CTS: central polypurine tract and central termination sequence of HIV-1
   2847..2913    +  CDS            small t antigen (fragment): SV40 (simian virus 40) small t antigen
   2920..4098    +  promoter       EF-1α promoter: strong constitutive promoter for human elongation factor EF-1α
   4115..5776    +  CDS            SLC22A1: S22A1_HUMAN - Also known as OCT1. Experimental evidence at protein level: Swiss-Prot protein existence level 1. Translocates a broad array of organic cations with various structures and molecular weights including the model compounds 1- methyl-4-phenylpyridinium (MPP), tetraethylammonium (TEA), N-1- methylnicotinamide (NMN), 4-(4-(dimethylamino)styryl)-N- methylpyridinium (ASP), the endogenous compounds choline, guanidine, histamine, epinephrine, adrenaline, noradrenaline and dopamine, and the drugs quinine, and metformin. The transport of organic cations is inhibited by a broad array of compo
   5792..5845    +  promoter       U6 promoter (fragment): RNA polymerase III promoter for human U6 snRNA
   5887..6475    +  misc_feature   WPRE: woodchuck hepatitis virus posttranscriptional regulatory element
   6526..6545    +  misc_feature   cPPT/CTS (fragment): central polypurine tract and central termination sequence of HIV-1
   6547..6780    +  LTR            3' LTR (ΔU3): self-inactivating 3' long terminal repeat (LTR) from HIV-1
   6858..6979    +  polyA_signal   SV40 poly(A) signal: SV40 polyadenylation signal
   7019..7154    +  rep_origin     SV40 ori: SV40 origin of replication
   7175..7193    -  promoter       T7 promoter: promoter for bacteriophage T7 RNA polymerase
   7201..7356    +  CDS            lacZα (fragment): LacZα fragment of β-galactosidase; lacZ fragment
   7361..7789    +  rep_origin     f1 ori (sequence partly withheld): f1 bacteriophage origin of replication; arrow indicates direction of (+) strand synthesis
   7842..7946    +  promoter       AmpR promoter: bla
   7947..8807    +  CDS            AmpR: β-lactamase; bla; confers resistance to ampicillin, carbenicillin, and related antibiotics
   8978..9566    +  rep_origin     ori: high-copy-number ColE1/pMB1/pBR322/pUC origin of replication
   9749..9841    +  CDS            lacI (fragment): lac repressor; lacI; The lac repressor binds to the lac operator to inhibit transcription in E. coli. This inhibition can be relieved by adding lactose or isopropyl-β-D-thiogalactopyranoside (IPTG).
   9854..9875    +  protein_bind   CAP binding site: CAP binding activates transcription in the presence of cAMP. E. coli catabolite activator protein
   9890..9920    +  promoter       lac promoter: promoter for the E. coli lac operon
   9928..9944    +  protein_bind   lac operator: The lac repressor binds to the lac operator to inhibit transcription in E. coli. This inhibition can be relieved by adding lactose or isopropyl-β-D-thiogalactopyranoside (IPTG). lac repressor encoded by lacI
   9989..10007   +  promoter       T3 promoter: promoter for bacteriophage T3 RNA polymerase
>Addgene plasmid #142006 | TFORF2275 | addgene full sequence | sequence record 395910 | Addgene NGS Result
TTAATGTAGTCTTATGCAATACTCTTGTAGTCTTGCAACATGGTAACGATGAGTTAGCAACATGCCTTAC
AAGGAGAGAAAAAGCACCGTGCATGCCGATTGGTGGAAGTAAGGTGGTACGATCGTGCCTTATTAGGAAG
GCAACAGACGGGTCTGACATGGATTGGACGAACCACTGAATTGCCGCATTGCAGAGATATTGTATTTAAG
TGCCTAGCTCGATACATAAACGGGTCTCTCTGGTTAGACCAGATCTGAGCCTGGGAGCTCTCTGGCTAAC
TAGGGAACCCACTGCTTAAGCCTCAATAAAGCTTGCCTTGAGTGCTTCAAGTAGTGTGTGCCCGTCTGTT
GTGTGACTCTGGTAACTAGAGATCCCTCAGACCCTTTTAGTCAGTGTGGAAAATCTCTAGCAGTGGCGCC
CGAACAGGGACTTGAAAGCGAAAGGGAAACCAGAGGAGCTCTCTCGACGCAGGACTCGGCTTGCTGAAGC
GCGCACGGCAAGAGGCGAGGGGCGGCGACTGGTGAGTACGCCAAAAATTTTGACTAGCGGAGGCTAGAAG
GAGAGAGATGGGTGCGAGAGCGTCAGTATTAAGCGGGGGAGAATTAGATCGCGATGGGAAAAAATTCGGT
TAAGGCCAGGGGGAAAGAAAAAATATAAATTAAAACATATAGTATGGGCAAGCAGGGAGCTAGAACGATT
CGCAGTTAATCCTGGCCTGTTAGAAACATCAGAAGGCTGTAGACAAATACTGGGACAGCTACAACCATCC
CTTCAGACAGGATCAGAAGAACTTAGATCATTATATAATACAGTAGCAACCCTCTATTGTGTGCATCAAA
GGATAGAGATAAAAGACACCAAGGAAGCTTTAGACAAGATAGAGGAAGAGCAAAACAAAAGTAAGACCAC
CGCACAGCAAGCGGCCGCTGATCTTCAGACCTGGAGGAGGAGATATGAGGGACAATTGGAGAAGTGAATT
ATATAAATATAAAGTAGTAAAAATTGAACCATTAGGAGTAGCACCCACCAAGGCAAAGAGAAGAGTGGTG
CAGAGAGAAAAAAGAGCAGTGGGAATAGGAGCTTTGTTCCTTGGGTTCTTGGGAGCAGCAGGAAGCACTA
TGGGCGCAGCGTCAATGACGCTGACGGTACAGGCCAGACAATTATTGTCTGGTATAGTGCAGCAGCAGAA
CAATTTGCTGAGGGCTATTGAGGCGCAACAGCATCTGTTGCAACTCACAGTCTGGGGCATCAAGCAGCTC
CAGGCAAGAATCCTGGCTGTGGAAAGATACCTAAAGGATCAACAGCTCCTGGGGATTTGGGGTTGCTCTG
GAAAACTCATTTGCACCACTGCTGTGCCTTGGAATGCTAGTTGGAGTAATAAATCTCTGGAACAGATTTG
GAATCACACGACCTGGATGGAGTGGGACAGAGAAATTAACAATTACACAAGCTTAATACACTCCTTAATT
GAAGAATCGCAAAACCAGCAAGAAAAGAATGAACAAGAATTATTGGAATTAGATAAATGGGCAAGTTTGT
GGAATTGGTTTAACATAACAAATTGGCTGTGGTATATAAAATTATTCATAATGATAGTAGGAGGCTTGGT
AGGTTTAAGAATAGTTTTTGCTGTACTTTCTATAGTGAATAGAGTTAGGCAGGGATATTCACCATTATCG
TTTCAGACCCACCTCCCAACCCCGAGGGGACCCATGCATTGCATCTCAATTAGTCAGCAACCAGGTGTGG
AAAGTCCCCAGGCTCCCCAGCAGGCAGAAGTATGCAAAGCATGCGTCTCAATTAGTCAGCAACCATAGTC
CCGCCCCTAACTCCGCCCATCCCGCCCCTAACTCCGCCCAGTTCCGCCCATTCTCCGCCCCATGGCTGAC
TAATTTTTTTTATTTATGCAGAGGCCGAGGCCGCCTCGGCCTCTGAGCTATTCCAGAAGTAGTGAGGAGG
CTTTTTTGGAGGCCTAGGCTTTTGCAAAAAGCTTTCTAGAGGTACCACCGGAGCTTACCATGACCGAGTA
CAAGCCCACGGTGCGCCTCGCCACCCGCGACGACGTCCCCAGGGCCGTACGCACCCTCGCCGCCGCGTTC
GCCGACTACCCCGCCACGCGCCACACCGTCGATCCGGACCGCCACATCGAGCGGGTCACCGAGCTGCAAG
AACTCTTCCTCACGCGCGTCGGGCTCGACATCGGCAAGGTGTGGGTCGCGGACGACGGCGCCGCCGTGGC
GGTCTGGACCACGCCGGAGAGCGTCGAAGCGGGGGCGGTGTTCGCCGAGATCGGCCCGCGCATGGCCGAG
TTGAGCGGTTCCCGGCTGGCCGCGCAGCAACAGATGGAAGGCCTCCTGGCGCCGCACCGGCCCAAGGAGC
CCGCGTGGTTCCTGGCCACCGTCGGCGTCTCGCCCGACCACCAGGGCAAGGGTCTGGGCAGCGCCGTCGT
GCTCCCCGGAGTGGAGGCGGCCGAGCGCGCCGGGGTGCCCGCCTTCCTGGAGACCTCCGCGCCCCGCAAC
CTCCCCTTCTACGAGCGGCTCGGCTTCACCGTCACCGCCGACGTCGAGGTGCCCGAAGGACCGCGCACCT
GGTGCATGACCCGCAAGCCCGGTGCCAGTTAACGAATTCTAGATCTTGAGACAAATGGCAGTATTCATCC
ACAATTTTAAAAGAAAAGGGGGGATTGGGGGGTACAGTGCAGGGGAAAGAATAGTAGACATAATAGCAAC
AGACATACAAACTAAAGAATTACAAAAACAAATTACAAAAATTCAAAATTTTCGGGTTTATTACAGGGAC
AGCAGAGATCCACTTTGGCGCCGGCTCGAGGCCTGCAGGTGCAAAGATGGATAAAGTTTTAAACAGAGAG
GAATCTTTGCAGCTAATGGACCTTCTAGGTCTTGAAAGGAGTGGGAATTGGCTCCGGTGCCCGTCAGTGG
GCAGAGCGCACATCGCCCACAGTCCCCGAGAAGTTGGGGGGAGGGGTCGGCAATTGAACCGGTGCCTAGA
GAAGGTGGCGCGGGGTAAACTGGGAAAGTGATGTCGTGTACTGGCTCCGCCTTTTTCCCGAGGGTGGGGG
AGAACCGTATATAAGTGCAGTAGTCGCCGTGAACGTTCTTTTTCGCAACGGGTTTGCCGCCAGAACACAG
GTAAGTGCCGTGTGTGGTTCCCGCGGGCCTGGCCTCTTTACGGGTTATGGCCCTTGCGTGCCTTGAATTA
CTTCCACCTGGCTGCAGTACGTGATTCTTGATCCCGAGCTTCGGGTTGGAAGTGGGTGGGAGAGTTCGAG
GCCTTGCGCTTAAGGAGCCCCTTCGCCTCGTGCTTGAGTTGAGGCCTGGCCTGGGCGCTGGGGCCGCCGC
GTGCGAATCTGGTGGCACCTTCGCGCCTGTCTCGCTGCTTTCGATAAGTCTCTAGCCATTTAAAATTTTT
GATGACCTGCTGCGACGCTTTTTTTCTGGCAAGATAGTCTTGTAAATGCGGGCCAAGATCTGCACACTGG
TATTTCGGTTTTTGGGGCCGCGGGCGGCGACGGGGCCCGTGCGTCCCAGCGCACATGTTCGGCGAGGCGG
GGCCTGCGAGCGCGGCCACCGAGAATCGGACGGGGGTAGTCTCAAGCTGGCCGGCCTGCTCTGGTGCCTG
GCCTCGCGCCGCCGTGTATCGCCCCGCCCTGGGCGGCAAGGCTGGCCCGGTCGGCACCAGTTGCGTGAGC
GGAAAGATGGCCGCTTCCCGGCCCTGCTGCAGGGAGCTCAAAATGGAGGACGCGGCGCTCGGGAGAGCGG
GCGGGTGAGTCACCCACACAAAGGAAAAGGGCCTTTCCGTCCTCAGCCGTCGCTTCATGTGACTCCACGG
AGTACCGGGCGCCGTCCAGGCACCTCGATTAGTTCTCGAGCTTTTGGAGTACGTCGTCTTTAGGTTGGGG
GGAGGGGTTTTATGCGATGGAGTTTCCCCACACTGAGTGGGTGGAGACTGAAGTTAGGCCAGCTTGGCAC
TTGATGTAATTCTCCTTGGAATTTGCCCTTTTTGAGTTTGGATCTTGGTTCATTCTCAAGCCTCAGACAG
TGGTTCAAAGTTTTTTTCTTCCATTTCAGGTGTCGTGAGGCTAGCACCGCCACCATGCCCACCGTGGATG
ACATTCTGGAGCAGGTTGGGGAGTCTGGCTGGTTCCAGAAGCAAGCCTTCCTCATCTTATGCCTGCTGTC
GGCTGCCTTTGCGCCCATCTGTGTGGGCATCGTCTTCCTGGGTTTCACACCTGACCACCACTGCCAGAGT
CCTGGGGTGGCTGAGCTGAGCCAGCGCTGTGGCTGGAGCCCTGCGGAGGAGCTGAACTATACAGTGCCAG
GCCTGGGGCCCGCGGGCGAGGCCTTCCTTGGCCAGTGCAGGCGCTATGAAGTGGACTGGAACCAGAGCGC
CCTCAGCTGTGTAGACCCCCTGGCTAGCCTGGCCACCAACAGGAGCCACCTGCCGCTGGGTCCCTGCCAG
GATGGCTGGGTGTATGACACGCCCGGCTCTTCCATCGTCACTGAGTTCAACCTGGTGTGTGCTGACTCCT
GGAAGCTGGACCTCTTTCAGTCCTGTTTGAATGCGGGCTTCTTGTTTGGCTCTCTCGGTGTTGGCTACTT
TGCAGACAGGTTTGGCCGTAAGCTGTGTCTCCTGGGAACTGTGCTGGTCAACGCGGTGTCGGGCGTGCTC
ATGGCCTTCTCGCCCAACTACATGTCCATGCTGCTCTTCCGCCTGCTGCAGGGCCTGGTCAGCAAGGGCA
ACTGGATGGCTGGCTACACCCTAATCACAGAATTTGTTGGCTCGGGCTCCAGAAGAACGGTGGCGATCAT
GTACCAGATGGCCTTCACGGTGGGGCTGGTGGCGCTTACCGGGCTGGCCTACGCCCTGCCTCACTGGCGC
TGGCTGCAGCTGGCAGTCTCCCTGCCCACCTTCCTCTTCCTGCTCTACTACTGGTGTGTGCCGGAGTCCC
CTCGGTGGCTGTTATCACAAAAAAGAAACACTGAAGCAATAAAGATAATGGACCACATCGCTCAAAAGAA
TGGGAAGTTGCCTCCTGCTGATTTAAAGATGCTTTCCCTCGAAGAGGATGTCACCGAAAAGCTGAGCCCT
TCATTTGCAGACCTGTTCCGCACGCCGCGCCTGAGGAAGCGCACCTTCATCCTGATGTACCTGTGGTTCA
CGGACTCTGTGCTCTATCAGGGGCTCATCCTGCACATGGGCGCCACCAGCGGGAACCTCTACCTGGATTT
CCTTTACTCCGCTCTGGTCGAAATCCCGGGGGCCTTCATAGCCCTCATCACCATTGACCGCGTGGGCCGC
ATCTACCCCATGGCCATGTCAAATTTGTTGGCGGGGGCAGCCTGCCTCGTCATGATTTTTATCTCACCTG
ACCTGCACTGGTTAAACATCATAATCATGTGTGTTGGCCGAATGGGAATCACCATTGCAATACAAATGAT
CTGCCTGGTGAATGCTGAGCTGTACCCCACATTCGTCAGGAACCTCGGAGTGATGGTGTGTTCCTCCCTG
TGTGACATAGGTGGGATAATCACCCCCTTCATAGTCTTCAGGCTGAGGGAGGTCTGGCAAGCCTTGCCCC
TCATTTTGTTTGCGGTGTTGGGCCTGCTTGCCGCGGGAGTGACGCTACTTCTTCCAGAGACCAAGGGGGT
CGCTTTGCCAGAGACCATGAAGGACGCCGAGAACCTTGGGAGAAAAGCAAAGCCCAAAGAAAACACGATT
TACCTTAAGGTCCAAACCTCAGAACCCTCGGGCACCTAGTAATGAACTAGTCCGTAACTTGAAAGTATTT
CGATTTCTTGGCTTTATATATCTTGTGGAAAGGACGATGGACGACCCTTCAATCGCGTTCCACGCGTTAA
GTCGACAATCAACCTCTGGATTACAAAATTTGTGAAAGATTGACTGGTATTCTTAACTATGTTGCTCCTT
TTACGCTATGTGGATACGCTGCTTTAATGCCTTTGTATCATGCTATTGCTTCCCGTATGGCTTTCATTTT
CTCCTCCTTGTATAAATCCTGGTTGCTGTCTCTTTATGAGGAGTTGTGGCCCGTTGTCAGGCAACGTGGC
GTGGTGTGCACTGTGTTTGCTGACGCAACCCCCACTGGTTGGGGCATTGCCACCACCTGTCAGCTCCTTT
CCGGGACTTTCGCTTTCCCCCTCCCTATTGCCACGGCGGAACTCATCGCCGCCTGCCTTGCCCGCTGCTG
GACAGGGGCTCGGCTGTTGGGCACTGACAATTCCGTGGTGTTGTCGGGGAAATCATCGTCCTTTCCTTGG
CTGCTCGCCTGTGTTGCCACCTGGATTCTGCGCGGGACGTCCTTCTGCTACGTCCCTTCGGCCCTCAATC
CAGCGGACCTTCCTTCCCGCGGCCTGCTGCCGGCTCTGCGGCCTCTTCCGCGTCTTCGCCTTCGCCCTCA
GACGAGTCGGATCTCCCTTTGGGCCGCCTCCCCGCGTCGACTTTAAGACCAATGACTTACAAGGCAGCTG
TAGATCTTAGCCACTTTTTAAAAGAAAAGGGGGGACTGGAAGGGCTAATTCACTCCCAACGAAGACAAGA
TCTGCTTTTTGCTTGTACTGGGTCTCTCTGGTTAGACCAGATCTGAGCCTGGGAGCTCTCTGGCTAACTA
GGGAACCCACTGCTTAAGCCTCAATAAAGCTTGCCTTGAGTGCTTCAAGTAGTGTGTGCCCGTCTGTTGT
GTGACTCTGGTAACTAGAGATCCCTCAGACCCTTTTAGTCAGTGTGGAAAATCTCTAGCAGTACGTATAG
TAGTTCATGTCATCTTATTATTCAGTATTTATAACTTGCAAAGAAATGAATATCAGAGAGTGAGAGGAAC
TTGTTTATTGCAGCTTATAATGGTTACAAATAAAGCAATAGCATCACAAATTTCACAAATAAAGCATTTT
TTTCACTGCATTCTAGTTGTGGTTTGTCCAAACTCATCAATGTATCTTATCATGTCTGGCTCTAGCTATC
CCGCCCCTAACTCCGCCCATCCCGCCCCTAACTCCGCCCAGTTCCGCCCATTCTCCGCCCCATGGCTGAC
TAATTTTTTTTATTTATGCAGAGGCCGAGGCCGCCTCGGCCTCTGAGCTATTCCAGAAGTAGTGAGGAGG
CTTTTTTGGAGGCCTAGGGACGTACCCAATTCGCCCTATAGTGAGTCGTATTACGCGCGCTCACTGGCCG
TCGTTTTACAACGTCGTGACTGGGAAAACCCTGGCGTTACCCAACTTAATCGCCTTGCAGCACATCCCCC
TTTCGCCAGCTGGCGTAATAGCGAAGAGGCCCGCACCGATCGCCCTTCCCAACAGTTGCGCAGCCTGAAT
GGCGAATGGG
[124 nt withheld, positions 7361-7484]
C
[91 nt withheld, positions 7486-7576]
A
[49 nt withheld, positions 7578-7626]
CCTTTGACGTTGGAGTCCACGTTCTTT
[37 nt withheld, positions 7654-7690]
ACCCTATCTCGGTCTATTCTTTTGATTTATAAGGGATTTTGCCGATTTCGGCCTATTGGTTAAAAAATGA
GCTGATTTAACAAAAATTTAACGCGAATTTTAACAAAATATTAACGCTTACAATTTAGGTGGCACTTTTC
GGGGAAATGTGCGCGGAACCCCTATTTGTTTATTTTTCTAAATACATTCAAATATGTATCCGCTCATGAG
ACAATAACCCTGATAAATGCTTCAATAATATTGAAAAAGGAAGAGTATGAGTATTCAACATTTCCGTGTC
GCCCTTATTCCCTTTTTTGCGGCATTTTGCCTTCCTGTTTTTGCTCACCCAGAAACGCTGGTGAAAGTAA
AAGATGCTGAAGATCAGTTGGGTGCACGAGTGGGTTACATCGAACTGGATCTCAACAGCGGTAAGATCCT
TGAGAGTTTTCGCCCCGAAGAACGTTTTCCAATGATGAGCACTTTTAAAGTTCTGCTATGTGGCGCGGTA
TTATCCCGTATTGACGCCGGGCAAGAGCAACTCGGTCGCCGCATACACTATTCTCAGAATGACTTGGTTG
AGTACTCACCAGTCACAGAAAAGCATCTTACGGATGGCATGACAGTAAGAGAATTATGCAGTGCTGCCAT
AACCATGAGTGATAACACTGCGGCCAACTTACTTCTGACAACGATCGGAGGACCGAAGGAGCTAACCGCT
TTTTTGCACAACATGGGGGATCATGTAACTCGCCTTGATCGTTGGGAACCGGAGCTGAATGAAGCCATAC
CAAACGACGAGCGTGACACCACGATGCCTGTAGCAATGGCAACAACGTTGCGCAAACTATTAACTGGCGA
ACTACTTACTCTAGCTTCCCGGCAACAATTAATAGACTGGATGGAGGCGGATAAAGTTGCAGGACCACTT
CTGCGCTCGGCCCTTCCGGCTGGCTGGTTTATTGCTGATAAATCTGGAGCCGGTGAGCGTGGGTCTCGCG
GTATCATTGCAGCACTGGGGCCAGATGGTAAGCCCTCCCGTATCGTAGTTATCTACACGACGGGGAGTCA
GGCAACTATGGATGAACGAAATAGACAGATCGCTGAGATAGGTGCCTCACTGATTAAGCATTGGTAACTG
TCAGACCAAGTTTACTCATATATACTTTAGATTGATTTAAAACTTCATTTTTAATTTAAAAGGATCTAGG
TGAAGATCCTTTTTGATAATCTCATGACCAAAATCCCTTAACGTGAGTTTTCGTTCCACTGAGCGTCAGA
CCCCGTAGAAAAGATCAAAGGATCTTCTTGAGATCCTTTTTTTCTGCGCGTAATCTGCTGCTTGCAAACA
AAAAAACCACCGCTACCAGCGGTGGTTTGTTTGCCGGATCAAGAGCTACCAACTCTTTTTCCGAAGGTAA
CTGGCTTCAGCAGAGCGCAGATACCAAATACTGTTCTTCTAGTGTAGCCGTAGTTAGGCCACCACTTCAA
GAACTCTGTAGCACCGCCTACATACCTCGCTCTGCTAATCCTGTTACCAGTGGCTGCTGCCAGTGGCGAT
AAGTCGTGTCTTACCGGGTTGGACTCAAGACGATAGTTACCGGATAAGGCGCAGCGGTCGGGCTGAACGG
GGGGTTCGTGCACACAGCCCAGCTTGGAGCGAACGACCTACACCGAACTGAGATACCTACAGCGTGAGCT
ATGAGAAAGCGCCACGCTTCCCGAAGGGAGAAAGGCGGACAGGTATCCGGTAAGCGGCAGGGTCGGAACA
GGAGAGCGCACGAGGGAGCTTCCAGGGGGAAACGCCTGGTATCTTTATAGTCCTGTCGGGTTTCGCCACC
TCTGACTTGAGCGTCGATTTTTGTGATGCTCGTCAGGGGGGCGGAGCCTATGGAAAAACGCCAGCAACGC
GGCCTTTTTACGGTTCCTGGCCTTTTGCTGGCCTTTTGCTCACATGTTCTTTCCTGCGTTATCCCCTGAT
TCTGTGGATAACCGTATTACCGCCTTTGAGTGAGCTGATACCGCTCGCCGCAGCCGAACGACCGAGCGCA
GCGAGTCAGTGAGCGAGGAAGCGGAAGAGCGCCCAATACGCAAACCGCCTCTCCCCGCGCGTTGGCCGAT
TCATTAATGCAGCTGGCACGACAGGTTTCCCGACTGGAAAGCGGGCAGTGAGCGCAACGCAATTAATGTG
AGTTAGCTCACTCATTAGGCACCCCAGGCTTTACACTTTATGCTTCCGGCTCGTATGTTGTGTGGAATTG
TGAGCGGATAACAATTTCACACAGGAAACAGCTATGACCATGATTACGCCAAGCGCGCAATTAACCCTCA
CTAAAGGGAACAAAAGCTGGAGCTGCAAGC
