>Addgene plasmid #142006 | TFORF2275 | depositor partial sequence | sequence record 278155 | Insert
ACCGCCACCATGCCCACCGTGGATGACATTCTGGAGCAGGTTGGGGAGTCTGGCTGGTTCCAGAAGCAAG
CCTTCCTCATCTTATGCCTGCTGTCGGCTGCCTTTGCGCCCATCTGTGTGGGCATCGTCTTCCTGGGTTT
CACACCTGACCACCACTGCCAGAGTCCTGGGGTGGCTGAGCTGAGCCAGCGCTGTGGCTGGAGCCCTGCG
GAGGAGCTGAACTATACAGTGCCAGGCCTGGGGCCCGCGGGCGAGGCCTTCCTTGGCCAGTGCAGGCGCT
ATGAAGTGGACTGGAACCAGAGCGCCCTCAGCTGTGTAGACCCCCTGGCTAGCCTGGCCACCAACAGGAG
CCACCTGCCGCTGGGTCCCTGCCAGGATGGCTGGGTGTATGACACGCCCGGCTCTTCCATCGTCACTGAG
TTCAACCTGGTGTGTGCTGACTCCTGGAAGCTGGACCTCTTTCAGTCCTGTTTGAATGCGGGCTTCTTGT
TTGGCTCTCTCGGTGTTGGCTACTTTGCAGACAGGTTTGGCCGTAAGCTGTGTCTCCTGGGAACTGTGCT
GGTCAACGCGGTGTCGGGCGTGCTCATGGCCTTCTCGCCCAACTACATGTCCATGCTGCTCTTCCGCCTG
CTGCAGGGCCTGGTCAGCAAGGGCAACTGGATGGCTGGCTACACCCTAATCACAGAATTTGTTGGCTCGG
GCTCCAGAAGAACGGTGGCGATCATGTACCAGATGGCCTTCACGGTGGGGCTGGTGGCGCTTACCGGGCT
GGCCTACGCCCTGCCTCACTGGCGCTGGCTGCAGCTGGCAGTCTCCCTGCCCACCTTCCTCTTCCTGCTC
TACTACTGGTGTGTGCCGGAGTCCCCTCGGTGGCTGTTATCACAAAAAAGAAACACTGAAGCAATAAAGA
TAATGGACCACATCGCTCAAAAGAATGGGAAGTTGCCTCCTGCTGATTTAAAGATGCTTTCCCTCGAAGA
GGATGTCACCGAAAAGCTGAGCCCTTCATTTGCAGACCTGTTCCGCACGCCGCGCCTGAGGAAGCGCACC
TTCATCCTGATGTACCTGTGGTTCACGGACTCTGTGCTCTATCAGGGGCTCATCCTGCACATGGGCGCCA
CCAGCGGGAACCTCTACCTGGATTTCCTTTACTCCGCTCTGGTCGAAATCCCGGGGGCCTTCATAGCCCT
CATCACCATTGACCGCGTGGGCCGCATCTACCCCATGGCCATGTCAAATTTGTTGGCGGGGGCAGCCTGC
CTCGTCATGATTTTTATCTCACCTGACCTGCACTGGTTAAACATCATAATCATGTGTGTTGGCCGAATGG
GAATCACCATTGCAATACAAATGATCTGCCTGGTGAATGCTGAGCTGTACCCCACATTCGTCAGGAACCT
CGGAGTGATGGTGTGTTCCTCCCTGTGTGACATAGGTGGGATAATCACCCCCTTCATAGTCTTCAGGCTG
AGGGAGGTCTGGCAAGCCTTGCCCCTCATTTTGTTTGCGGTGTTGGGCCTGCTTGCCGCGGGAGTGACGC
TACTTCTTCCAGAGACCAAGGGGGTCGCTTTGCCAGAGACCATGAAGGACGCCGAGAACCTTGGGAGAAA
AGCAAAGCCCAAAGAAAACACGATTTACCTTAAGGTCCAAACCTCAGAACCCTCGGGCACCTAGTAATGA
ACTAGTCCGTAACTTGAAAGTATTTCGATTTCTTGGCTTTATATATCTTGTGGAAAGGACGATGGACGAC
CCTTCAATCGCGTTCC
