>Addgene plasmid #142006 | TFORF2275 | depositor partial sequence | sequence record 278156 | Barcode
TGGACGACCCTTCAATCGCGTTCC
